>Addgene plasmid #197288 | pSLICER | addgene full sequence | sequence record 393036 | Addgene NGS Result
TTAATTAATCGAGCTGGTTGCCCTCGCCGCTGGGCTGGCGGCCGTCTATGGCCCTGCAAACGCGCCAGAA
ACGCCGTCGAAGCCGTGTGCGAGACACCGCGGCCGGCCGCCGGCGTTGTGGATACCTCGCGGAAAACTTG
GCCCTCACTGACAGATGAGGGGCGGACGTTGACACTTGAGGGGCCGACTCACCCGGCGCGGCGTTGACAG
ATGAGGGGCAGGCTCGATTTCGGCCGGCGACGTGGAGCTGGCCAGCCTCGCAAATCGGCGAAAACGCCTG
ATTTTACGCGAGTTTCCCACAGATGATGTGGACAAGCCTGGGGATAAGTGCCCTGCGGTATTGACACTTG
AGGGGCGCGACTACTGACAGATGAGGGGCGCGATCCTTGACACTTGAGGGGCAGAGTGCTGACAGATGAG
GGGCGCACCTATTGACATTTGAGGGGCTGTCCACAGGCAGAAAATCCAGCATTTGCAAGGGTTTCCGCCC
GTTTTTCGGCCACCGCTAACCTGTCTTTTAACCTGCTTTTAAACCAATATTTATAAACCTTGTTTTTAAC
CAGGGCTGCGCCCTGTGCGCGTGACCGCGCACGCCGAAGGGGGGTGCCCCCCCTTCTCGAACCCTCCCGG
TCGAGTGAGCGAGGAAGCACCAGGGAACAGCACTTATATATTCTGCTTACACACGATGCCTGAAAAAACT
TCCCTTGGGGTTATCCACTTATCCACGGGGATATTTTTATAATTATTTTTTTTATAGTTTTTAGATCTTC
TTTTTTAGAGCGCCTTGTAGGCCTTTATCCATGCTGGTTCTAGAGAAGGTGTTGTGACAAATTGCCCTTT
CAGTGTGACAAATCACCCTCAAATGACAGTCCTGTCTGTGACAAATTGCCCTTAACCCTGTGACAAATTG
CCCTCAGAAGAAGCTGTTTTTTCACAAAGTTATCCCTGCTTATTGACTCTTTTTTATTTAGTGTGACAAT
CTAAAAACTTGTCACACTTCACATGGATCTGTCATGGCGGAAACAGCGGTTATCAATCACAAGAAACGTA
AAAATAGCCCGCGAATCGTCCAGTCAAACGACCTCACTGAGGCGGCATATAGTCTCTCCCGGGATCAAAA
ACGTATGCTGTATCTGTTCGTTGACCAGATCAGAAAATCTGATGGCACCCTACAGGAACATGACGGTATC
TGCGAGATCCATGTTGCTAAATATGCTGAAATATTCGGATTGACCTCTGCGGAAGCCAGTAAGGATATAC
GGCAGGCATTGAAGAGTTTCGCGGGGAAGGAAGTGGTTTTTTATCGCCCTGAAGAGGATGCCGGCGATGA
AAAAGGCTATGAATCTTTTCCTTGGTTTATCAAACGTGCGCACAGTCCATCCAGAGGGCTTTACAGTGTA
CATATCAACCCATATCTCATTCCCTTCTTTATCGGGTTACAGAACCGGTTTACGCAGTTTCGGCTTAGTG
AAACAAAAGAAATCACCAATCCGTATGCCATGCGTTTATACGAATCCCTGTGTCAGTATCGTAAGCCGGA
TGGCTCAGGCATCGTCTCTCTGAAAATCGACTGGATCATAGAGCGTTACCAGCTGCCTCAAAGTTACCAG
CGTATGCCTGACTTCCGCCGCCGCTTCCTGCAGGTCTGTGTTAATGAGATCAACAGCAGAACTCCAATGC
GCCTCTCATACATTGAGAAAAAGAAAGGCCGCCAGACGACTCATATCGTATTTTCCTTCCGCGATATCAC
TTCCATGACGACAGGATAGTCTGAGGGTTATCTGTCACAGATTTGAGGGTGGTTCGTCACATTTGTTCTG
ACCTACTGAGGGTAATTTGTCACAGTTTTGCTGTTTCCTTCAGCCTGCATGGATTTTCTCATACTTTTTG
AACTGTAATTTTTAAGGAAGCCAAATTTGAGGGCAGTTTGTCACAGTTGATTTCCTTCTCTTTCCCTTCG
TCATGTGACCTGATATCGGGGGTTAGTTCGTCATCATTGATGAGGGTTGATTATCACAGTTTATTACTCT
GAATTGGCTATCCGCGTGTGTACCTCTACCTGGAGTTTTTCCCACGGTGGATATTTCTTCTTGCGCTGAG
CGTAAGAGCTATCTGACAGAACAGTTCTTCTTTGCTTCCTCGCCAGTTCGCTCGCTATGCTCGGTTACAC
GGCTGCGGCGAGCATCACGTGCTATAAAAATAATTATAATTTAAATTTTTTAATATAAATATATAAATTA
AAAATAGAAAGTAAAAAAAGAAATTAAAGAAAAAATAGTTTTTGTTTTCCGAAGATGTAAAAGACTCTAG
GGGGATCGCCAACAAATACTACCTTTTACCTTGCTCTTCCTGCTCTCAGGTATTAATGCCGAATTGTTTC
ATCTTGTCTGTGTAGAAGACCACACACGAAAATCCTGTGATTTTACATTTTACTTATCGTTAATCGAATG
TATATCTATTTAATCTGCTTTTCTTGTCTAATAAATATATATGTAAAGTACGCTTTTTGTTGAAATTTTT
TAAACCTTTGTTTATTTTTTTTTCTTCATTCCGTAACTCTTCTACCTTCTTTATTTACTTTCTAAAATCC
AAATACAAAACATAAAAATAAATAAACACAGAGTAAATTCCCAAATTATTCCATCATTAAAAGATACGAG
GCGCGTGTAAGTTACAGGCAAGCGATCCTAGTACACTCTATATTTTTTTATGCCTCGGTAATGATTTTCA
TTTTTTTTTTCCACCTAGCGGATGACTCTTTTTTTTTCTTAGCGATTGGCATTATCACATAATGAATTAT
ACATTATATAAAGTAATGTGATTTCTTCGAAGAATATACTAAAAAATGAGCAGGCAAGATAAACGAAGGC
AAAGATGACAGAGCAGAAAGCCCTAGTAAAGCGTATTACAAATGAAACCAAGATTCAGATTGCGATCTCT
TTAAAGGGTGGTCCCCTAGCGATAGAGCACTCGATCTTCCCAGAAAAAGAGGCAGAAGCAGTAGCAGAAC
AGGCCACACAATCGCAAGTGATTAACGTCCACACAGGTATAGGGTTTCTGGACCATATGATACATGCTCT
GGCCAAGCATTCCGGCTGGTCGCTAATCGTTGAGTGCATTGGTGACTTACACATAGACGACCATCACACC
ACTGAAGACTGCGGGATTGCTCTCGGTCAAGCTTTTAAAGAGGCCCTAGGGGCCGTGCGTGGAGTAAAAA
GGTTTGGATCAGGATTTGCGCCTTTGGATGAGGCACTTTCCAGAGCGGTGGTAGATCTTTCGAACAGGCC
GTACGCAGTTGTCGAACTTGGTTTGCAAAGGGAGAAAGTAGGAGATCTCTCTTGCGAGATGATCCCGCAT
TTTCTTGAAAGCTTTGCAGAGGCTAGCAGAATTACCCTCCACGTTGATTGTCTGCGAGGCAAGAATGATC
ATCACCGTAGTGAGAGTGCGTTCAAGGCTCTTGCGGTTGCCATAAGAGAAGCCACCTCGCCCAATGGTAC
CAACGATGTTCCCTCCACCAAAGGTGTTCTTATGTAGTTTTACACAGGAGTCTGGACTTGACGCTAGTGA
TAATAAGTGACTGAGGTATGTGCTCTTCTTATCTCCTTTTGTAGTGTTGCTCTTATTTTAAACAACTTTG
CGGTTTTTTGATGACTTTGCGATTTTGTTGTTGCTTTGCAGTAAATTGCAAGATTTAATAAAAAAACGCA
AAGCAATGATTAAAGGATGTTCAGAATGAAACTCATGGAAACACTTAACCAGTGCATAAACGCTGGTCAT
GAAATGACGAAGGCTATCGCCATTGCACAGTTTAATGATGACAGCCCGGAAGCGAGGAAAATAACCCGGC
GCTGGAGAATAGGTGAAGCAGCGGATTTAGTTGGGGTTTCTTCTCAGGCTATCAGAGATGCCGAGAAAGC
AGGGCGACTACCGCACCCGGATATGGAAATTCGAGGACGGGTTGAGCAACGTGTTGGTTATACAATTGAA
CAAATTAATCATATGCGTGATGTGTTTGGTACGCGATTGCGACGTGCTGAAGACGTATTTCCACCGGTGA
TCGGGGTTGCTGCCCATAAAGGTGGCGTTTACAAAACCTCAGTTTCTGTTCATCTTGCTCAGGATCTGGC
TCTGAAGGGGCTACGTGTTTTGCTCGTGGAAGGTAACGACCCCCAGGGAACAGCCTCAATGTATCACGGA
TGGGTACCAGATCTTCATATTCATGCAGAAGACACTCTCCTGCCTTTCTATCTTGGGGAAAAGGACGATG
TCACTTATGCAATAAAGCCCACTTGCTGGCCGGGGCTTGACATTATTCCTTCCTGTCTGGCTCTGCACCG
TATTGAAACTGAGTTAATGGGCAAATTTGATGAAGGTAAACTGCCCACCGATCCACACCTGATGCTCCGA
CTGGCCATTGAAACTGTTGCTCATGACTATGATGTCATAGTTATTGACAGCGCGCCTAACCTGGGTATCG
GCACGATTAATGTCGTATGTGCTGCTGATGTGCTGATTGTTCCCACGCCTGCTGAGTTGTTTGACTACAC
CTCCGCACTGCAGTTTTTCGATATGCTTCGTGATCTGCTCAAGAACGTTGATCTTAAAGGGTTCGAGCCT
GATGTACGTATTTTGCTTACCAAATACAGCAATAGCAATGGCTCTCAGTCCCCGTGGATGGAGGAGCAAA
TTCGGGATGCCTGGGGAAGCATGGTTCTAAAAAATGTTGTACGTGAAACGGATGAAGTTGGTAAAGGTCA
GATCCGGATGAGAACTGTTTTTGAACAGGCCATTGATCAACGCTCTTCAACTGGTGCCTGGAGAAATGCT
CTTTCTATTTGGGAACCTGTCTGCAATGAAATTTTCGATCGTCTGATTAAACCACGCTGGGAGATTAGAT
AATGAAGCGTGCGCCTGTTATTCCAAAACATACGCTCAATACTCAACCGGTTGAAGATACTTCGTTATCG
ACACCAGCTGCCCCGATGGTGGATTCGTTAATTGCGCGCGTAGGAGTAATGGCTCGCGGTAATGCCATTA
CTTTGCCTGTATGTGGTCGGGATGTGAAGTTTACTCTTGAAGTGCTCCGGGGTGATAGTGTTGAGAAGAC
CTCTCGGGTATGGTCAGGTAATGAACGTGACCAGGAGCTGCTTACTGAGGACGCACTGGATGATCTCATC
CCTTCTTTTCTACTGACTGGTCAACAGACACCGGCGTTCGGTCGAAGAGTATCTGGTGTCATAGAAATTG
CCGATGGGAGTCGCCGTCGTAAAGCTGCTGCACTTACCGAAAGTGATTATCGTGTTCTGGTTGGCGAGCT
GGATGATGAGCAGATGGCTGCATTATCCAGATTGGGTAACGATTATCGCCCAACAAGTGCTTATGAACGT
GGTCAGCGTTATGCAAGCCGATTGCAGAATGAATTTGCTGGAAATATTTCTGCGCTGGCTGATGCGGAAA
ATATTTCACGTAAGATTATTACCCGCTGTATCAACACCGCCAAATTGCCTAAATCAGTTGTTGCTCTTTT
TTCTCACCCCGGTGAACTATCTGCCCGGTCAGGTGATGCACTTCAAAAAGCCTTTACAGATAAAGAGGAA
TTACTTAAGCAGCAGGCATCTAACCTTCATGAGCAGAAAAAAGCTGGGGTGATATTTGAAGCTGAAGAAG
TTATCACTCTTTTAACTTCTGTGCTTAAAACGTCATCTGCATCAAGAACTAGTTTAAGCTCACGACATCA
GTTTGCTCCTGGAGCGACAGTATTGTATAAGGGCGATAAAATGGTGCTTAACCTGGACAGGTCTCGTGTT
CCAACTGAGTGTATAGAGAAAATTGAGGCCATTCTTAAGGAACTTGAAAAGCCAGCACCCTGATGCGACC
TCGTTTTAGTCTACGTTTATCTGTCTTTACTTAATGTCCTTTGTTACAGGCCAGAAAGCATAACTGGCCT
GAATATTCTCTCTGGGCCCACTGTTCCACTTGTATCGTCGGTCTGATAATCAGACTGGGACCACGGTCCC
ACTCGTATCGTCGGTCTGATTATTAGTCTGGGACCACGGTCCCACTCGTATCGTCGGTCTGATTATTAGT
CTGGGACCACGGTCCCACTCGTATCGTCGGTCTGATAATCAGACTGGGACCACGGTCCCACTCGTATCGT
CGGTCTGATTATTAGTCTGGGACCATGGTCCCACTCGTATCGTCGGTCTGATTATTAGTCTGGGACCACG
GTCCCACTCGTATCGTCGGTCTGATTATTAGTCTGGAACCACGGTCCCACTCGTATCGTCGGTCTGATTA
TTAGTCTGGGACCACGGTCCCACTCGTATCGTCGGTCTGATTATTAGTCTGGGACCACGATCCCACTCGT
GTTGTCGGTCTGATTATCGGTCTGGGACCACGGTCCCACTTGTATTGTCGATCAGACTATCAGCGTGAGA
CTACGATTCCATCAATGCCTGTCAAGGGCAAGTATTGACATGTCGTCGTAACCTGTAGAACGGAGTAACC
TCGGTGTGCGGTTGTATGCCTGCTGTGGATTGCTGCTGTGTCCTGCTTATCCACAACATTTTGCGCACGG
TTATGTGGACAAAATACCTGGTTACCCAGGCCGTGCCGGCACGTTAACCGGGCTGCATCCGATGCAAGTG
TGTCGCTGTCGACGAGCTCGCGAGCTCGGACATGAGGTTGCCCCGTATTCAGTGTCGCTGATTTGTATTG
TCTGAAGTTGTTTTTACGTTAAGTTGATGCAGATCAATTAATACGATACCTGCGTCATAATTGATTATTT
GACGTGGTTTGATGGCCTCCACGCACGTTGTGATATGTAGATGATAATCATTATCACTTTACGGGTCCTT
TCCGGTGATCCGACAGGTTACGGGGCGGCGACCTCGCGGGTTTTCGCTATTTATGAAAATTTTCCGGTTT
AAGGCGTTTCCGTTCTTCTTCGTCATAACTTAATGTTTTTATTTAAAATACCCTCTGAAAAGAAAGGAAA
CGACAGGTGCTGAAAGCGAGCTTTTTGGCCTCTGTCGTTTCCTTTCTCTGTTTTTGTCCGTGGAATGAAC
AATGGAAGTCCGAGCTCATCGCTAATAACTTCGTATAGCATACATTATACGAAGTTATATTCGATGCGGC
CGCAAGGGGTTCGCGTCAGCGGGTGTTGGCGGGTGTCGGGGCTGGCTTAACTATGCGGCATCAGAGCAGA
TTGTACTGAGAGTGCACCATATGCGGTGTGAAATACCACACAGATGCGTAAGGAGAAAATACCGCATCAG
GCGCCATTCGCCATTCAGCTGCGCAACTGTTGGGAAGGGCGATCGGTGCGGGCCTCTTCGCTATTACGCC
AGCTGGCGAAAGGGGGATGTGCTGCAAGGCGATTAAGTTGGGTAACGCCAGGGTTTTCCCAGTCACGACG
TTGTAAAACGACGGCCAGTGAATTGTAATACGACTCACTATAGGGCGAATTCGAGCTCGGTACCCGGGGA
TCCTCTAGAGTCGACCTGCAGGCATGCAAGCTTGAGTATTCTATAGTCTCACCTAAATAGCTTGGCGTAA
TCATGGTCATAGCTGTTTCCTGTGTGAAATTGTTATCCGCTCACAATTCCACACAACATACGAGCCGGAA
GCATAAAGTGTAAAGCCTGGGGTGCCTAATGAGTGAGCTAACTCACATTAATTGCGTTGCGCTCACTGCC
CGCTTTCCAGTCGGGAAACCTGTCGTGCCAGCTGCATTAATGAATCGGCCAACGCGAACCCCTTGCGGCC
GCCCGGGCCGTCGACCAATTCTCATGTTTGACAGCTTATCATCGAATTTCTGCCATTCATCCGCTTATTA
TCACTTATTCAGGCGTAGCAACCAGGCGTTTAAGGGCACCAATAACTGCCTTAAAAAAATTACGCCCCGC
CCTGCCACTCATCGCAGTACTGTTGTAATTCATTAAGCATTCTGCCGACATGGAAGCCATCACAAACGGC
ATGATGAACCTGAATCGCCAGCGGCATCAGCACCTTGTCGCCTTGCGTATAATATTTGCCCATGGTGAAA
ACGGGGGCGAAGAAGTTGTCCATATTGGCCACGTTTAAATCAAAACTGGTGAAACTCACCCAGGGATTGG
CTGAGACGAAAAACATATTCTCAATAAACCCTTTAGGGAAATAGGCCAGGTTTTCACCGTAACACGCCAC
ATCTTGCGAATATATGTGTAGAAACTGCCGGAAATCGTCGTGGTATTCACTCCAGAGCGATGAAAACGTT
TCAGTTTGCTCATGGAAAACGGTGTAACAAGGGTGAACACTATCCCATATCACCAGCTCACCGTCTTTCA
TTGCCATACGAAATTCCGGATGAGCATTCATCAGGCGGGCAAGAATGTGAATAAAGGCCGGATAAAACTT
GTGCTTATTTTTCTTTACGGTCTTTAAAAAGGCCGTAATATCCAGCTGAACGGTCTGGTTATAGGTACAT
TGAGCAACTGACTGAAATGCCTCAAAATGTTCTTTACGATGCCATTGGGATATATCAACGGTGGTATATC
CAGTGATTTTTTTCTCCATTTTAGCTTCCTTAGCTCCTGAAAATCTCGATAACTCAAAAAATACGCCCGG
TAGTGATCTTATTTCATTATGGTGAAAGTTGGAACCTCTTACGTGCCGATCAACGTCTCATTTTCGCCAA
AAGTTGGCCCAGGGCTTCCCGGTATCAACAGGGACACCAGGATTTATTTATTCTGCGAAGTGATCTTCCG
TCACAGGTATTTATTCGCGATAAGCTCATGGAGCGGCGTAACCGTCGCACAGGAAGGACAGAGAAAGCGC
GGATCTGGGAAGTGACGGACAGAACGGTCAGGACCTGGATTGGGGAGGCGGTTGCCGCCGCTGCTGCTGA
CGGTGTGACGTTCTCTGTTCCGGTCACACCACATACGTTCCGCCATTCCTATGCGATGCACATGCTGTAT
GCCGGTATACCGCTGAAAGTTCTGCAAAGCCTGATGGGACATAAGTCCATCAGTTCAACGGAAGTCTACA
CGAAGGTTTTTGCGCTGGATGTGGCTGCCCGGCACCGGGTGCAGTTTGCGATGCCGGAGTCTGATGCGGT
TGCGATGCTGAAACAATTATCCTGAGAATAAATGCCTTGGCCTTTATATGGAAATGTGGAACTGAGTGGA
TATGCTGTTTTTGTCTGTTAAACAGAGAAGCTGGCTGTTATCCACTGAGAAGCGAACGAAACAGTCGGGA
AAATCTCCCATTATCGTAGAGATCCGCATTATTAATCTCAGGAGCCTGTGTAGCGTTTATAGGAAGTAGT
GTTCTGTCATGATGCCTGCAAGCGGTAACGAAAACGATTTGAATATGCCTTCAGGAACAATAGAAATCTT
CGTGCGGTGTTACGTTGAAGTGGAGCGGATTATGTCAGCAATGGACAGAACAACCTAATGAACACAGAAC
CATGATGTGGTCTGTCCTTTTACAGCCAGTAGTGCTCGCCGCAGTCGAGCGACAGGGCGAAGCCCGTTTA
AACCATGATTACGCCAAGCTCGCGAGGCCTCGAGATCTATCGATGCATGCCATGGTACCCGGGAGCTCGA
ATTCTAGAAGCTTCTGCAGACGCGTCGACGTCATATGGATCCGATTCGACCTGCAGGCATGCAAGCTGTA
CGCCTCAGCTACCATTCTTGCAGCCGCGTTCAGGGTCTTGACGTGTTCTTTGTATCTATCAGCAAACTGA
GAACCCAATTCTGGATCATCCTTGTAACGCCAACTCTCCGACCATTCCGAAGGAACGCCTTGTAGTCCTC
CTGAGCCGTTAGGGTATGTCTTTAGTCCAATCAAATGGGACATTTGCAGACAGGAACGCACAAGTGTCTC
ACGTCGCTTCTCTATTTCAATATCTAAAAATTCTTCACTCTTATCGTTGCTTGACATATTAAAACTGTCT
AACTGATCCAGTTCACTTATATGGAAAGTATCACTAAAGTCATGGCTTCTCAGAAATTCAATACTTCCCA
TTGATGGGGACCGGTTAACCAAATCGATAAAAATTTTTCTGTCATGTTTCAGATAAGTTTTTGGCGCGTT
GATTTTATAATAAAGCCGCCATTCTTGTGCCAACAACGCCACGAAAAGAGCCACAGCAGCAGCGGCCACA
TCCCATTGAAAATCTTTCGCCAGACCAACCGCCAGGAGAACCAAGCCGAAATAGTTAGCCCAGCGAACTA
AAAAACTATCTATAAACGTATTAAGAAACGTTCGGGTCATATTTCCGTGAATCATATCAGGACGTAAATT
TGCACATGACGCATTTCCGGGGGCTTTTATCCCTCGGACTTCTTTTCAGGCCCCTTCTCGGCCTTTCTGT
GACCCTGTTTTTTCAGGCCGCGAACTGCGCCTGGTCGGGCCTGACCCCCACACGCTGGCCTTCGTACTCA
CGCAGCCTGCCCAGCAGGTCGGCCAGCGCGGCATTGACCACGGCGGCGAGGTTGCGGGGCGGCGTTCCGC
CTGCGGTCTGGTCGTGCTTCACGTCGCGCAGCACGCGCACCAGCACCGCGCCCACGTCGTCGGACACGTC
CCGGCCAGCGTCGGCGGCGCGGGTGATGTTCCAAATGAGTTTCCGCCAGAAGCCCAGCGAGTCGGCCCCG
TCCCCGAAAGCTGCCGCTAGCGCCCGCGCCTGCCTGTCCACGATCTCGGCGCGGTAGGCCGGGCGGGTTT
CCCGGTGGGCGTCGGCAAGCTCCCACACGACGTTTTCAGCGAGGGAGGGCGCGGGCCGGACAGTCATGTT
ATCGGAGGGGGAGGGAAGAGCGGATTTTATCGCCCAGGTGCTCACAACTTCGTATGTCACGGCAACCGGG
GCGCTTTTTTCGCGCAGTTCCCCGCCTGTCACATCCTCACAGGGTTCTTGACTCTCCGGCACGCTCTTAG
GGAGAGGGTGGAGCATGTTGTAGACGGTGCGCCCGGCCTTCGCGTCGGCGTTCAGGTCGCGCCAGTTCCG
GCCCCAATCGTCATGCATCAGGCGGACATATCCCGCCTTCCCTTCCAGCACGCGCCTCGGCTTGAGCGTC
ACGGCCCACAGCGTCCCGGTTGCCACAGACTCGCCGCGCAGGTCGCCCATGTGGGCATCACAGGCCACCA
GCCCGACCCGGCGCAGATATTGAAGGTTCTCGTAGAAGGCGGACTTCTTCAGACCCACATGCACCATGAG
CAGCTCGGCGGGCAGGTGGAACACAGCGCGGGTGACGTGTTCCGCATAGCCGCAGGCGCGGGCCACGTCC
AGCGCCACCGAGAACAGGGCGCGGAAGATGCGCCGGGCCGACTCGCGGCAGGGGGCGTCATCTAGGCAGG
CGGTGAGGGTCTGCACCAGTTCGGCGCGTGTGGCGATGGTCAACGGCGCGGGCGCGGGCTGGGACTGCTG
GGCGATGGTGGGCACGGGCGGCGGCGAGATGGACCGGGCCGAGCTGGAAATTTCCCGTGTGAGCGCAGGT
TTAGGCGCATGGTTACCTTCCTGCAGTGAAATCTGCGAAATCAGGCCCGCTTCGAGGAGTCGGACCATGA
ATGGATTGTGTCTCAAGAAAAAAGCCTCCCCTCTTGTCAGAGGGGAGGGTCCCGGTCTACCATGCTCTCA
GCGACGAGATAGCTGGGGTTTGTGACCCTGCACTCTGACAAAGCCCTCACCGAAAGGTGGGGGTTTAGTC
ATTTGGCCTAGTAAAGCAGAACAGAGGCGATTTGTCACGCAAAGGCCCGCCGCCCGAGGGGAAACAGGCG
GCGGGCCAATGGCTCGGCGTTGTTAGCTGGGGGTCGCACCAGGGAAGCACAGAAGCCCTTCCCTGAGCAG
GGTTTCACCGTGTGGTGTCCCTTCGTCCTTGAAGGCGAACTGGTAGGCCAGGCCGTAATGCTCCTGCACC
ATCTTTTGCTCATCCACCGCGACAAAGAAACGGCGGGTGTTCGCCGGGCTGCTGAGGGTCTGCCACTCGC
CGGACGCGCCCACCGCATAGGCGTCTCCGGCTCCACATTCCTCGGCCTGCTGATACTGATACTTCGTCCA
CAGCATCACCGCCTTATCGGGCACCTGCGCGAAGCTCACCAGCGCCCCGAACCGCCCGGCGCTCGTGGTG
AAGGTGGACGACTGCACCATGTCGGACAGTTCCAGCGTGGCAGGCGCGGGCGTGTTCGTCGGCGCGTACA
CCGTCCCCGCCTCGCACACGACCAGCGGGGCGGCCCCCGTGCCGAACTCGGCGGCGCTGCCGTTTGCCAG
CGTGAGCGCCGAAGACGCCACCGCGCAGGTACCCATGGGTGCCGACCACCAGCAGGTCCACGCCGTGCGC
CGCCTCGGTGAGCACCTCGATTGGACGGCCCCTCAGGGTCTGAACCCTCCCCTGCACGCCCGCCTCCCCG
ATGAGTGTCTGCGCCGTCTGCTGCGCCTGCCGGGCATTCTGCTCCAGCATCTCCCGGACGTAGTCGGGAT
TCAGTCCCGCCCACTGAACGAAGCCGCTGACCGGCGGCTCCTCGATCACAGTCACGACCTCCAGCTCGGC
GCCTGCCGCCTTCCCGAGCGTTATGGCCTGCTTCAAGGCGCGCTGGCTGGGCTCACTTCCGTCAAAGGCC
ACCACGAATCGCATCCGTCCTCCTCCCTGACCAGTCAGGTTCAGCAAGCAGGGTAAGCCTCTCCCAGCAC
TCCGGGGCTTCACACGGCCTTGGGTCTTTTCTGCATACCCATGAGCCTCAGTACCCGACAGTTTCCGGCA
GGGCTTGAAAAAGTTCGGCTGACACGCGAGAACTGGACGCGTCTCCCGATGTCCTGGCCAAGTTGACCCG
CTGCTTCACCGCGCACTTCCCGGAGTTCCGCAAGAACTAGGTCGAGCTGCTCTCCCTCATGGTCCTCGCC
CTCCTTAGGGGCAAGGACGTCCGGCATGCTAAACTCGCCGCGCGCTTCCCCGGAAGCGCGCACACCGCCT
CCGTCATCCGGCGGGTGGAACGCTTCTTCGACCGTCATCCTCTTCGGCCAGCTGATGTCGCCCGGGTCGT
TCTGACGCTCCTTCCCGCCGCGCAGCCACGCGAATTTATCCTTGACCGGACCAACTGGAAGTATGGGCAG
ACGGACGTGAACGTCTTGTTGCTGGCCGTCATTTGGCGGGACGTCGCCATCCCCCTGCTCTACGAGTTGC
TGCCCCATGGGGGCAGCAGCGACACCGAGATTCGGCACACCCTGATGGACGATGCCCTGTGCCTGCTGTC
CGCCGCTGACATCCGGGTGCTGTATGCCGACCGCGAATTCCCAGCTTGAGTAGGACAAATCCGCCGAGCT
TCGACGAGATTTTCAGGAGCTAAGGAAGCTAAAGCGAGGGCCTGAGGGCCATGGAGACCGAGGGCCCTGG
ACATTGAGAATGATTCTCAATATGGTGCAGGGAGCTTCGGGCCTCTTGCCGCGCAGCAGAGCCAGCGAGG
CGAAGGAGAGTGTATGGAAAAAAAGATTACTGGTTACACCACCGTGGACATTAGTCAGTGGCATCGTAAG
GAGCATTTCGAAGCGTTTCAAAGCGTGGCACAGTGCACGTACAACCAGACCGTTCAACTCGACATCACCG
CCTTCCTGAAGACCGTGAAGAAAAACAAGCACAAGTTTTACCCCGCCTTTATTCACATCCTTGCCCGCTT
GATGAATGCTCACCCTGAGCTCCGCATGGCCATGAAAGACGGGGAGCTGGTCATCTGGGATAGCGTGCAC
CCGTGTTACACCGTCTTCCACGAGCAGACCGAGACGTTCTCGTCTCTCTGGTCGGAGTATCACGACGACT
TCCGGCAGTTCCTGCACATCTACAGCCAGGACGTCGCGTGCTACGGCGAGAACCTCGCGTACTTCCCGAA
GGGCTTTATCGAAAATATGTTTTTTGTGTCCGCCAACCCCTGGGTGAGCTTCACCAGCTTCGACCTGAAC
GTCGCCAACATGGACAACTTTTTCGCCCCGGTCTTCACGATGGGAAAGTATTACACGCAGGGCGACAAAG
TGCTGATGCCCCTGGCGATCCAGGTGCACCACGCGGTGTGCGACGGGTTCCACGTGGGCCGCATGCTGAA
CGAACTGCAGCAGTACTGCGACGAATGGCAGGGCGGCGCGTGATAGGCAGAAAAAATCCCCCCGGTGGCA
ATCCGGGGGGTTTTTTGAGGTAATTCTGGATTGGCCCCTATTCTGAAAATCAAGCCGTCCCTGAACTTAA
TCAAAGCTACACTCTATGGCAATTCAGTATTCATCTGACACATATCGATCTATCCGCGACTTTATGAGAC
AAACATTTTAACTGTGTCAGACAGTGTTTTTGATCACCTATTGTTGCCACCAAGTCAGGCTGACCAACCT
GACCTCAAACTGACGAAAAAAGCCGACTTTTGCGCTTTAGACGACAAAAAGTCACCTTGACAGAGCTATT
ATCTCATCTCTATAATTCGCGCCGGGATCTCATCCTGAGCTAACCTATGCTGCATGAACGCTGTAGACCG
GTGGACAGGAAACTCGGCAACTGGATCCAGAAGGAACAGCAATCATTGATAGCGCGGTCAGACGGGAAAT
AGATCGCTTCGCATCCGCTCACGGAGGACGTATGCACATGAAG
[354 nt withheld, positions 14604-14957]
AAGAAAACCATCCCGAATAACCTCGTGGAGAATTACCTGACCCCTATGAGCCTGGCGTACTGGTTTATGG
ACGATGGCGGGAAGTGGGACTACAACAAGAACAGCACCAACAAGTCGATTGTGCTGAACACGCAGTCGTT
CACGTTCGAGGAAGTCGAATACCTGGTGAAAGGGCTCCGCAACAAGTTCCAGCTGAACTGCTACGTGAAA
ATCAACAAGAACAAGCCCATTATCTATATTGACAGCATGAGCTACCTGATCTTCTACAATCTGATTAAAC
CCTACCTGATCCCGCAGATGATGTACAAGCTCCCCAACACCATTTCGAGCGAAACCTTCCTCAAGTAAGA
AGTACAAGCACCCAACTAAAAAGCCTCCCTCCCCAGGGGGGCTTTTTTCGTTATTCTGTGGCCCTCACCG
CCGCGTCCATCAGCGAGAGCCTCTGCTCATCTTCCGCTGCATAACCCTGCTTCGGGGTCATTATAGCGAT
TTTTTCGGTATATCCATCCTTTTTCGCACGATATACAGGATTTTGCCAAAGGGTTCGTGTAGACTTTCCT
TGGTGTATCCAACGGCGTCAGCCGGGCAGGATAGGTGAAGTAGGCCCACCCGCGAGCGGGTGTTCCTTCT
TCACTGTCCCTTATTCGCACCTGGCGGTGCTCAACGGGAATCCTGCTCTGCGAGGCTGGCCGGCTACCGC
CGGCGTAACAGATGAGGGCAAGCGGATGGCTGATGAAACCAAGCCAACCAGGAAGGGCAGCCCACCTATC
AAGGTGTACTGCCTTCCAGACGAACGAAGAGCGATTGAGGAAAAGGCGGCGGCGGCCGGCATGAGCCTGT
CGGCCTACCTGCTGGCCGTCGGCCAGGGCTACAAAATCACGGGCGTCGTGGACTATGAGCACGTCCGCGA
GCTGGCCCGCATCAATGGCGACCTGGGCCGCCTGGGCGGCCTGCTGAAACTCTGGCTCACCGACGACCCG
CGCACGGCGCGGTTCGGTGATGCCACGATCCTCGCCCTGCTGGCGAAGATCGAAGAGAAGCAGGACGAGC
TTGGCAAGGTCATGATGGGCGTGGTCCGCCCGAGGGCAGAGCCATGACTTTTTTAGCCGCTAAAACGGCC
GGGGGGTGCGCGTGATTGCCAAGCACGTCCCCATGCGCTCCATCAAGAAGAGGCACTTCGAGCTGTAAGT
ACATCACCGACGAGCAAGGCAAGACGATC
Features (pLannotate 1.2.2; 31 found; start..end, strand, type, name):
     14..628     +  rep_origin     oriV: origin of replication for the bacterial F plasmid
    704..923     +  rep_origin     ori2: secondary origin of replication for the bacterial F plasmid; also known as oriS
   1014..1769    +  CDS            repE: replication initiation protein for the bacterial F plasmid; repE
   1772..2022    +  misc_feature   incC: incC; incompatibility region of the bacterial F plasmid
   2184..2687    +  misc_feature   CEN/ARS: S. cerevisiae CEN6 centromere fused to an autonomously replicating sequence
   2688..2874    +  promoter       HIS3 promoter: S. cerevisiae HIS3
   2875..3537    +  CDS            HIS3: imidazoleglycerol-phosphate dehydratase, required for histidine biosynthesis; S. cerevisiae HIS3; yeast auxotrophic marker
   3727..4902    +  CDS            sopA: partitioning protein for the bacterial F plasmid; sopA
   4902..5873    +  CDS            sopB: partitioning protein for the bacterial F plasmid; sopB
   5946..6419    +  misc_feature   sopC: sopC; centromere-like partitioning region of the bacterial F plasmid
   6519..6665    +  CDS            yuaZ (fragment): YUAZ_ECO57 - Protein predicted: Swiss-Prot protein existence level 4. From Escherichia coli O157:H7.
   6679..7077    -  misc_feature   cos: lambda cos site; allows packaging into phage lambda particles
   7095..7128    +  protein_bind   loxP: Cre-mediated recombination occurs in the 8-bp core sequence (GCATACAT). Cre recombinase
   7182..7281    +  misc_feature   bom (fragment): basis of mobility region from pBR322
   7287..7443    -  CDS            lacZα (fragment): LacZα fragment of β-galactosidase; lacZ fragment
   7446..7464    +  promoter       T7 promoter: promoter for bacteriophage T7 RNA polymerase
   7467..7523    +  misc_feature   MCS: pUC18/19 multiple cloning site
   7588..7610    -  protein_bind   lac operator (fragment): The lac repressor binds to the lac operator to inhibit transcription in E. coli. This inhibition can be relieved by adding lactose or isopropyl-β-D-thiogalactopyranoside (IPTG). lac repressor encoded by lacI
   7614..7644    -  promoter       lac promoter: promoter for the E. coli lac operon
   7659..7680    -  protein_bind   CAP binding site: CAP binding activates transcription in the presence of cAMP. E. coli catabolite activator protein
   7693..7756    -  CDS            lacI (fragment): lac repressor; lacI; The lac repressor binds to the lac operator to inhibit transcription in E. coli. This inhibition can be relieved by adding lactose or isopropyl-β-D-thiogalactopyranoside (IPTG).
   7798..7815    +  promoter       tet promoter (fragment): E. coli promoter for tetracycline efflux protein gene
   7903..8559    -  CDS            cat: CAT_ECOLX - Experimental evidence at protein level: Swiss-Prot protein existence level 1. This enzyme is an effector of chloramphenicol resistance in bacteria. From Escherichia coli. This protein is used as a marker in many commonly used cloning vectors, such as pACYC184.
   8560..8662    -  promoter       cat promoter: promoter of the E. coli cat gene encoding chloramphenicol acetyltransferase
   8778..9122    +  CDS            resD (fragment): REDF_ECOLI - Also known as D. Protein inferred from homology: Swiss-Prot protein existence level 3. Acts as a repressor of transcription and as a site-specific resolvase that cleaves at the RfsF site. From Escherichia coli (strain K12).
   9636..9657    +  misc_feature   MCS (fragment): pUC18/19 multiple cloning site
  13305..13333   +  promoter       cat promoter (fragment): promoter of the E. coli cat gene encoding chloramphenicol acetyltransferase
  13454..14110   +  CDS            cat: CAT_ECOLX - Experimental evidence at protein level: Swiss-Prot protein existence level 1. This enzyme is an effector of chloramphenicol resistance in bacteria. From Escherichia coli. This protein is used as a marker in many commonly used cloning vectors, such as pACYC184.
  14598..15302   +  CDS            SCEI (sequence partly withheld): SCE1_YEAST - Also known as OMEGA, SECY. Experimental evidence at protein level: Swiss-Prot protein existence level 1. Mitochondrial DNA endonuclease involved in intron homing. It introduces a specific double-strand break in the DNA of the 21S rRNA gene and thus mediates the insertion of an intron, containing its own coding sequence (group I intron), into an intronless gene. Specifically recognizes and cleaves the sequence 5'-TAGGGATAACAGGGTAAT-3'. From Saccharomyces cerevisiae (strain ATCC 204508 / S288c) (Baker's yeast).
  15541..15650   +  oriT           oriT: incP origin of transfer
  15683..16054   +  CDS            traJ: oriT-recognizing protein; traJ
