[The description below was written by a language model from this plasmid's Addgene catalogue record and pLannotate feature annotations shown in this document.]
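Description:
pSLICER is a 16.2 kb multi-host shuttle plasmid built on the pDEINO1 backbone. It is designed to be assembled in yeast, maintained in E. coli and transferred by conjugation into Deinococcus radiodurans. In E. coli it replicates as a low-copy, F-plasmid-type (BAC-like) replicon: the feature table shows ori2, repE and incC for replication, and sopA, sopB and sopC for partitioning. An additional oriV allows copy number to be raised by arabinose induction in a suitable host such as the listed Epi300 strain. Bacterial selection is by chloramphenicol, and two cat coding sequences are annotated, one of them next to the insert. A CEN6/ARS element and a HIS3 marker with its own promoter support replication and auxotrophic selection in Saccharomyces cerevisiae. Remnants of the parent cloning vector also remain, including a lambda cos site, a loxP site, a lacZα/MCS region and a T7 promoter. A stretch of several kilobases (roughly positions 9,700 to 13,300) carries no annotation. It may hold the Deinococcus-specific maintenance functions, but the record does not identify them.

The payload is a 1.25 kb insert carrying the I-SceI homing endonuclease gene, which makes a double-strand break at its long, rare recognition site. The promoter driving it is not annotated. An IncP oriT with traJ allows the plasmid to be mobilised from an E. coli donor that supplies the remaining transfer functions. According to the record, pSLICER is introduced into D. radiodurans strains that already contain a seamless deletion cassette in the genome, where it facilitates seamless deletion of the targeted gene. Presumably I-SceI cleaves within the cassette and promotes recombination that removes it without a scar, although the record does not spell out this mechanism.
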