Addgene plasmid #197288: pSLICER
Purpose: Conjugative plasmid that facilitates seamless deletions in D. radiodurans following insertion of a seamless deletion cassette. Contains an origin of transfer
Depositing lab: Bogumil Karas. Publication: SLICER: A Seamless Gene Deletion Method for Deinococcus radiodurans. Brumwell SL, Van Belois KD, Nucifora DP, Karas BJ. Biodes Res. 2023 Mar 15;5:0009. doi: 10.34133/bdr.0009. eCollection 2023. PubMed 37849465.
Backbone
  Vector backbone: pDEINO1
  Backbone manufacturer: Brumwell et al.
  Backbone size w/o insert (bp): 14927
  Total vector size (bp): 16176
  Vector type: Synthetic Biology ; Bacterial and Yeast Cloning
  Selectable markers: HIS3
Growth in bacteria
  Bacterial resistance: Chloramphenicol, 25 μg/mL
  Growth temperature: 37°C
  Growth strain: E. coli Epi300
  Growth instructions: Plasmid can be induced to high copy with arabinose.
  Copy number: Low Copy
Gene/Insert
  Gene/Insert name: I-SceI Endonuclease
  Insert size (bp): 1249
Terms and licenses: Academic/Nonprofit Terms; Industry Terms: Not Available to Industry
Depositor comments: Please visit https://www.biorxiv.org/content/10.1101/2022.09.21.508766v1 for bioRxiv preprint.
How to cite: pSLICER was a gift from Bogumil Karas (Addgene plasmid # 197288 ; http://n2t.net/addgene:197288 ; RRID:Addgene_197288)
